>Addgene plasmid #108641 | Hulk-ubi-lacZ-to-Green | addgene full sequence | sequence record 329143 | Addgene NGS Result
CCACCTAAATTGTAAGCGTTAATATTTTGTTAAAATTCGCGTTAAATTTTTGTTAAATCAGCTCATTTTT
TAACCAATAGGCCGAAATCGGCAAAATCCCTTATAAATCAAAAGAATAGACCGAGATAGGGT
[37 nt withheld, positions 133-169]
AAAGAACGTGGACTCCAACGTCAAAGG
[32 nt withheld, positions 197-228]
GCTGGCTAAGAACTCATCAGCCTCCCCGGTCCATCTACCCACGTACCAATGCACCAATTGGCCACAATGA
CGGCTACTACATGGTGCCATTCCTTCCTCTTTATAGGAATGGAGACTACCTCCTGTCCAACAATGCTCTT
GGATACGAGTACGCCTACCTGTTGGACCCAGGTCATTGCACAACACCAGAAATGCCCTCTGATCTGCAAA
AGACGTGAATATCTGTTCAGACACCCATATCCACTCTGTTCCACACAGGTCAGAGGTTTGTCCAGGAGTT
CTTGACAGAGGTGTAAAAAGTACTCAAAAATTTTACTCAAGTGAAAGTACAAGTACTTAGGGAAAATTTT
ACTCAATTAAAAGTAAAAGTATCTGGCTAGAATCTTACTTGAGTAAAAGTAAAAAAGTACTCCATTAAAA
TTGTACTTGAGTATTAAGGAAGTAAAAGTAAAAGCAAGAAAGAAAACTAGAGATTCTTGTTTAAGCTTTT
AATCTCAAAAAACATTAAATGAAATGCATACAAGGTTTTATCCTGCTTTAGAACTGTTTGTATTTAATTA
TCAAACTATAAGACAGACAATCTAATGCCAGTACACGCTACTCAAAGTTGTAAAACCTCAGATTTAACTT
CAGTAGAAGCTGATTCTCAAAATTGTTAGTGTCAAGCCTAGCTCTTTTGGGGCTGAAAAGCAATCCTGCA
GTGCTGAAAAGCCTCTCACAGGCAGCCGATGCGGGAAGAGGTGTATTAGTCTTGATAGAGAGGCTGCAAA
TAGCAGGAAACGTGAGCAGAGACTCCCTGGTGTCTGAAACACAGGCCAGATGGGCCCTCGAGCAGGAAAC
AGCTATGACCATGATTACGCCAAGCTATCAACTTTGTATAGAAAAGTTGGCTCCGAATTCGCCCTTAAAA
CTCGAGACCAGCAAAGTTCTAGAATTTGTCGAAACATTTATGTTATATATTTCCTGAAAAAAATTCTGAG
TAAGTTCTTAAGTGTTATTGCCAGCAACATAAACAACAGACGGCAAAATGAATAAATGATAACAAAGCAG
TAGGCTTAAATAAACCTAATTTTTATAGGCTGTTCTCTACAACCCTCAAACAGTGATTAGTTTTGTACTT
ATAAACTTGCCCTTTCATTCATATTTCAAGAAAATTGGTTCAGAAGATCTGGATATTCTAGCAGTTGTTC
AAGCTCATGGAGGGATCAGTGACCTGATTCCACAATGACTAGGCCTAATCCAGAAATTAGATGACTGTCA
ACATAAAAAGGCACAGCACTCACTAGCTGCCCTATATATTTTATTATATTTTACATATATTATTTTATTT
ATTTAGCTCTGAGTGCTGTACTTTCTGGTTAAAGAAAACTGCTTACAACAGCTAACCTGTACTACCTCAG
GCTCAGGGAATTTGGAACAGGTTTGTCTGGTTTGTTTCTTTAACCATGCATGCTTGTTTTCAACTATGGC
AACACAGTCACATGGGACATTACAGAAATGATTTGTCGATGACATGCGACTTTTCTTTAATAAAGCGCAA
AGATCCCAAAAAGCAAACTTTTAACAAAAATCATATAATTATATTTTCAATCCAGCTTTGTAGCAACTTT
GTGCTGCTGTTCACTCAGCAACAGATAGTCAGTATAAGGTCAGTGTGTCTCAAAGCAGTGCCATCTGTTT
CACACATTGCGTTCTATATATAAGTGTGCTGGTTGACACGACACTGTATAAGGCCTAGGCTAAAACACAA
ACAATGTAGAATGACACTGTGTTTTTTTTGTAAACAAATGTTGTTTTTGGTTAAACATCTTTGTGAAAAC
ATCCTCCTGTCATGTATTTGCTATATTCAAATGTTAAACCCGTGCAGAATAGAACATATACAAAAAAAAA
CAACACAACACATTTTTAAACATTATTAAATATCAAGTATTGCTGGCAGTTCTGTTTCTGTTTTACAGTA
CCCTTTGCCACAGTTCTCCGCTTTTCCTGGTCCAGATTCCACAAGTCTGATTCACCAATAGCAAAGCGAA
TAAACAACCAAAGCAGCCAATCACTGCTTGTAGACTGTCCTGCGAGACCGGCCCATTCCAGCACATTCTG
GAAACTTCCTTTATATGATAATTATAAATACATTTAAATTATTGATACAAAACATGTAATTCCTAGAACA
TAACCATAGCAATCATTAGTTTTCAGGGTAATTATGTATTTTTAGGATTTGACTGCGGAAAGATCTGGTC
ATGTGACGTCTCATGAACGTCACGGCCCTGGGTTTCTATAAATACAGTAGGACTCTCGACCATCGGCAGA
TTTTTCGAAGAAGAAGATCAGTTTCAGGAGCCGTACTGTTCCGTTTCAACGCAAATATTAACGGTAAGAG
CGAATTTCCTAGTTTGTTTTCATGCCATTCTTTAAAACCATAGCGTATTACTTTAATTATAGTAAACTTT
CGCTTTCTTTATTACAAGAGACGTTTTGTGTTGATTCTCCGCGGACATTTTCGGTCAGACAATCAGAAAA
TGACCGCGGAGGACCAGTAACTTGCATTACACGTAAGTTAAATCTTCGTGTATTAAAATGGTTAGGTTGT
TAACGTCAAATAGGTTACCGTGTTTGCGTGTGATCAGGTTGGTTTTGTTAGATTTTTGTCAGTATTTTTA
ATTTATTTGTTTTAGTTTATTTATTTTTTTTGCTGAATCATAGTTTGTGAACAAAGAACCCGGATGTTAC
ATACAGTACAGCCGCCATGTTACAGAGAGTTATAACTTAATCATTTTAAAAATAATTTTGCCTTACTTTT
AGTTTGTCATGTTGAGAAATGAGGAAATGTTAAAATGAGGAAATATCCAATTAATTTAATATATCAAAAT
AATCCATGATTACAATGCACTGAACTGGAGAAAATTAAGATGTTTTCTAGTGTCATGAAACAAATGTAAG
AGATGTACATTGTAGATGTTTTATGTCAAGAATTGGCTAGTTGATGCAGCATACTGGCGATACTCAGTTG
TAATAACAGTAACGTTACATGTTAATAGACTACTGAGTATGCTGTTCTGTCTATGTATGCTCTGTAAGCT
ACGAGAAGGACTTTTTTAAACAGTAAAGGGTGCAATATTTTTACAAATTGAATTAAATAAAGGCTGTCTA
TTAAGTAATATGCTTGATATTTTTCTTACTTGATCGGAAATAAGAAAAAATATAAACGTTGTTGCTCTAA
AAATCCTAGTTCAGTTTAGCCAACCACAAATACCTTTTTGTTCCTCCAACAGTTTTTTTTTCTTCTCTAT
AATATTTGGCAGTCTATAGTACTCCAAATGTTTCCCCACAGTCTAACTAATTGGTACAGCCAAAATCATG
ACACTTATTGCAATAATAATTTTGGTTCATTGGCATTGTTGATAGCCTGTGCCACTAATATGGTCGATTG
ATCATGCTTCAGGAAGAAAACTATATTGTTTGATGTAAGATTATTAAATCTTCACCTGCTTCCATTACAA
ACTATTCCCATCTTATTGAATTCTGGTATGTCTTAAAGGATTAGTTCACTTCCCAAATCAAAATTTACTT
AGCCTTTTTTCATCCATGATCCCTTTTTTTCATCATTAATGAAGAAATTGTTTTTGAAAAAGTTTCAAGA
TTTTTTTCTCTATATTGTGGAGCTTGTTAGTTTAAAATTCCAAAATGCAATATGTGGCTTCAAATGGTTC
TAAATGATCCCAGTCAAGGAATAACAGTCTTATCTAATGAAACCATTAGACCTTTAAAAATAAAAAAAAT
AAAAGTATTTATTTTTAAATGACTGAGTGATTAAGTTGAATTTCAGCGTTTCCTTACTGTGTAGAAGTCC
TTCCTTACTGGCCCCACCCTTTGGTTCTCTGCCAATCTGCTACCTAATGTAATGTTGTGGAACATTATTA
TTCTTTATTTCTTAATTTTTTATTTTTTATTTTAAAACAATGTAAACTGCACAGATGTGCAGTTTGTTTA
AAATGGCCAATGCTTTGGAAATGCATGACATAATTAGATTTCATGATGCACAAAGCCAAATCTCAGAGCT
TGTGCAAAATGAGCTATCATTTCACTAGGTAAGACCCTAAATTTTCATATAGGATCATTTGGACAATTTT
GCTGCAGGTAAAATGCATTCTATAGTCCACTGTCAGCCATTGTTTTGGATAGTATTTATTTTTCTCTACA
AGTATAGTCAATAGTTTTCTATTATTTTAAAGGTTTGTAACATTTAAGGGTGACCAAATGCAAAGTAAAA
TTTCATTTTCGGGTGAACTATCTCGTTTAACATGGGAGAAGTGCAAAACATACATTATTGGCTAGAACAT
TGTAGTATTTTTTAAATGGAAATGTGTGATTGCTAATCTTACTTTGAATTTGTTTACAGGGATCCTAGAG
CCTCTGCTAACCATGTTCATGCCTTCTTCTTTTTCCTACAGCTCCTGGGCAACGTGCTGGTTATTGTGCT
GTCTCATCATTTTGGCAAAGAATTCCTCGATCGAGGGACCTAATAACTTCGTATAGCATACATTATACGA
AGTTATATTAAGGGTTCCGCAAGCTTCCTAGACTAGTCGACGGTATCGATAAGCAGCTTGATGATCTGTG
ACATGGCGGATCCCGTCGTTTTACAACGTCGTGACTGGGAAAACCCTGGCGTTACCCAACTTAATCGCCT
TGCAGCACATCCCCCTTTCGCCAGCTGGCGTAATAGCGAAGAGGCCCGCACCGATCGCCCTTCCCAACAG
TTGCGCAGCCTGAATGGCGAATGGCGCTTTGCCTGGTTTCCGGCACCAGAAGCGGTGCCGGAAAGCTGGC
TGGAGTGCGATCTTCCTGAGGCCGATACTGTCGTCGTCCCCTCAAACTGGCAGATGCACGGTTACGATGC
GCCCATCTACACCAACGTGACCTATCCCATTACGGTCAATCCGCCGTTTGTTCCCACGGAGAATCCGACG
GGTTGTTACTCGCTCACATTTAATGTTGATGAAAGCTGGCTACAGGAAGGCCAGACGCGAATTATTTTTG
ATGGCGTTAACTCGGCGTTTCATCTGTGGTGCAACGGGCGCTGGGTCGGTTACGGCCAGGACAGTCGTTT
GCCGTCTGAATTTGACCTGAGCGCATTTTTACGCGCCGGAGAAAACCGCCTCGCGGTGATGGTGCTGCGC
TGGAGTGACGGCAGTTATCTGGAAGATCAGGATATGTGGCGGATGAGCGGCATTTTCCGTGACGTCTCGT
TGCTGCATAAACCGACTACACAAATCAGCGATTTCCATGTTGCCACTCGCTTTAATGATGATTTCAGCCG
CGCTGTACTGGAGGCTGAAGTTCAGATGTGCGGCGAGTTGCGTGACTACCTACGGGTAACAGTTTCTTTA
TGGCAGGGTGAAACGCAGGTCGCCAGCGGCACCGCGCCTTTCGGCGGTGAAATTATCGATGAGCGTGGTG
GTTATGCCGATCGCGTCACACTACGTCTGAACGTCGAAAACCCGAAACTGTGGAGCGCCGAAATCCCGAA
TCTCTATCGTGCGGTGGTTGAACTGCACACCGCCGACGGCACGCTGATTGAAGCAGAAGCCTGCGATGTC
GGTTTCCGCGAGGTGCGGATTGAAAATGGTCTGCTGCTGCTGAACGGCAAGCCGTTGCTGATTCGAGGCG
TTAACCGTCACGAGCATCATCCTCTGCATGGTCAGGTCATGGATGAGCAGACGATGGTGCAGGATATCCT
GCTGATGAAGCAGAACAACTTTAACGCCGTGCGCTGTTCGCATTATCCGAACCATCCGCTGTGGTACACG
CTGTGCGACCGCTACGGCCTGTATGTGGTGGATGAAGCCAATATTGAAACCCACGGCATGGTGCCAATGA
ATCGTCTGACCGATGATCCGCGCTGGCTACCGGCGATGAGCGAACGCGTAACGCGAATGGTGCAGCGCGA
TCGTAATCACCCGAGTGTGATCATCTGGTCGCTGGGGAATGAATCAGGCCACGGCGCTAATCACGACGCG
CTGTATCGCTGGATCAAATCTGTCGATCCTTCCCGCCCGGTGCAGTATGAAGGCGGCGGAGCCGACACCA
CGGCCACCGATATTATTTGCCCGATGTACGCGCGCGTGGATGAAGACCAGCCCTTCCCGGCTGTGCCGAA
ATGGTCCATCAAAAAATGGCTTTCGCTACCTGGAGAGACGCGCCCGCTGATCCTTTGCGAATACGCCCAC
GCGATGGGTAACAGTCTTGGCGGTTTCGCTAAATACTGGCAGGCGTTTCGTCAGTATCCCCGTTTACAGG
GCGGCTTCGTCTGGGACTGGGTGGATCAGTCGCTGATTAAATATGATGAAAACGGCAACCCGTGGTCGGC
TTACGGCGGTGATTTTGGCGATACGCCGAACGATCGCCAGTTCTGTATGAACGGTCTGGTCTTTGCCGAC
CGCACGCCGCATCCAGCGCTGACGGAAGCAAAACACCAGCAGCAGTTTTTCCAGTTCCGTTTATCCGGGC
AAACCATCGAAGTGACCAGCGAATACCTGTTCCGTCATAGCGATAACGAGCTCCTGCACTGGATGGTGGC
GCTGGATGGTAAGCCGCTGGCAAGCGGTGAAGTGCCTCTGGATGTCGCTCCACAAGGTAAACAGTTGATT
GAACTGCCTGAACTACCGCAGCCGGAGAGCGCCGGGCAACTCTGGCTCACAGTACGCGTAGTGCAACCGA
ACGCGACCGCATGGTCAGAAGCCGGGCACATCAGCGCCTGGCAGCAGTGGCGTCTGGCGGAAAACCTCAG
TGTGACGCTCCCCGCCGCGTCCCACGCCATCCCGCATCTGACCACCAGCGAAATGGATTTTTGCATCGAG
CTGGGTAATAAGCGTTGGCAATTTAACCGCCAGTCAGGCTTTCTTTCACAGATGTGGATTGGCGATAAAA
AACAACTGCTGACGCCGCTGCGCGATCAGTTCACCCGTGCACCGCTGGATAACGACATTGGCGTAAGTGA
AGCGACCCGCATTGACCCTAACGCCTGGGTCGAACGCTGGAAGGCGGCGGGCCATTACCAGGCCGAAGCA
GCGTTGTTGCAGTGCACGGCAGATACACTTGCTGATGCGGTGCTGATTACGACCGCTCACGCGTGGCAGC
ATCAGGGGAAAACCTTATTTATCAGCCGGAAAACCTACCGGATTGATGGTAGTGGTCAAATGGCGATTAC
CGTTGATGTTGAAGTGGCGAGCGATACACCGCATCCGGCGCGGATTGGCCTGAACTGCCAGCTGGCGCAG
GTAGCAGAGCGGGTAAACTGGCTCGGATTAGGGCCGCAAGAAAACTATCCCGACCGCCTTACTGCCGCCT
GTTTTGACCGCTGGGATCTGCCATTGTCAGACATGTATACCCCGTACGTCTTCCCGAGCGAAAACGGTCT
GCGCTGCGGGACGCGCGAATTGAATTATGGCCCACACCAGTGGCGCGGCGACTTCCAGTTCAACATCAGC
CGCTACAGTCAACAGCAACTGATGGAAACCAGCCATCGCCATCTGCTGCACGCGGAAGAAGGCACATGGC
TGAATATCGACGGTTTCCATATGGGGATTGGTGGCGACGACTCCTGGAGCCCGTCAGTATCGGCGGAATT
CCAGCTGAGCGCCGGTCGCTACCATTACCAGTTGGTCTGGTGTCAGGGGATCCCCCGGGCTGCAGCCAAT
ATGGGATCGGCCATTGAACAAGATGGATTGCACGCAGGTTCTCCGGCCGCTTGGGTGGAGAGGCTATTCG
GCTATGACTGGGCACAACAGACAATCGGCTGCTCTGATGCCGCCGTGTTCCGGCTGTCAGCGCAGGGGCG
CCCGGTTCTTTTTGTCAAGACCGACCTGTCCGGTGCCCTGAATGAACTGCAGGACGAGGCAGCGCGGCTA
TCGTGGCTGGCCACGACGGGCGTTCCTTGCGCAGCTGTGCTCGACGTTGTCACTGAAGCGGGAAGGGACT
GGCTGCTATTGGGCGAAGTGCCGGGGCAGGATCTCCTGTCATCTCACCTTGCTCCTGCCGAGAAAGTATC
CATCATGGCTGATGCAATGCGGCGGCTGCATACGCTTGATCCGGCTACCTGCCCATTCGACCACCAAGCG
AAACATCGCATCGAGCGAGCACGTACTCGGATGGAAGCCGGTCTTGTCGATCAGGATGATCTGGACGAAG
AGCATCAGGGGCTCGCGCCAGCCGAACTGTTCGCCAGGCTCAAGGCGCGCATGCCCGACGGCGATGATCT
CGTCGTGACCCATGGCGATGCCTGCTTGCCGAATATCATGGTGGAAAATGGCCGCTTTTCTGGATTCATC
GACTGTGGCCGGCTGGGTGTGGCGGACCGCTATCAGGACATAGCGTTGGCTACCCGTGATATTGCTGAAG
AGCTTGGCGGCGAATGGGCTGACCGCTTCCTCGTGCTTTACGGTATCGCCGCTCCCGATTCGCAGCGCAT
CGCCTTCTATCGCCTTCTTGACGAGTTCTTCTGAGGGGATCAATTCTCTAGGCTTGGGATCTTTGTGAAG
GAACCTTACTTCTGTGGTGTGACATAATTGGACAAACTACCTACAGAGATTTAAAGCTCTAAGGTAAATA
TAAAATTTTTAAGTGTATAATGTGTTAAACTACTGATTCTAATTGTTTGTGTATTTTAGATTCACAGTCC
CAAGGCTCATTTCAGGCCCCTCAGTCCTCACAGTCTGTTCATGATCATAATCAGCCATACCACATTTGTA
GAGGTTTTACTTGCTTTAAAAAACCTCCCACACCTCCCCCTGAACCTGAAACATAAAATGAATGCAATTG
TTGTTGTTAACTTGTTTATTGCAGCTTATAATGGTTACAAATAAAGCAATAGCATCACAAATTTCACAAA
TAAAGCATTTTTTTCACTGCATTCTAGTTGTGGTTTGTCCAAACTCATCAATGTATCTTATCATGTCTGG
ATCATAATCAGCCATACCACATTTGTAGAGGTTTTACTTGCTTTAAAAAACCTCCCACACCTCCCCCTGA
ACCTGAAACATAAAATGAATGCAATTGTTGTTGTTAACTTGTTTATTGCAGCTTATAATGGTTACAAATA
AAGCAATAGCATCACAAATTTCACAAATAAAGCATTTTTTTCACTGCATTCTAGTTGTGGTTTGTCCAAA
CTCATCAATGTATCTTATCATGTCTGGATCATAATCAGCCATACCACATTTGTAGAGGTTTTACTTGCTT
TAAAAAACCTCCCACACCTCCCCCTGAACCTGAAACATAAAATGAATGCAATTGTTGTTGTTAACTTGTT
TATTGCAGCTTATAATGGTTACAAATAAAGCAATAGCATCACAAATTTCACAAATAAAGCATTTTTTTCA
CTGCATTCTAGTTGTGGTTTGTCCAAACTCATCAATGTATCTTATCATGTCTGGATCCACTAGTTCTAGC
TAGTCTAGGTCGATGCAGGATAACTTCGTATAGCATACATTATACGAAGTTATAGATCTTGGGTACCCGC
TCGAATCCTTTAAGGGCGAATTCGACCCAAGTTTGTACAAAAAAGCAGGCTGGACCATGGTGAGCAAGGG
CGAGGAGCTGTTCACCGGGGTGGTGCCCATCCTGGTCGAGCTGGACGGCGACGTAAACGGCCACAAGTTC
AGCGTGTCCGGCGAGGGCGAGGGCGATGCCACCTACGGCAAGCTGACCCTGAAGTTCATCTGCACCACCG
GCAAGCTGCCCGTGCCCTGGCCCACCCTCGTGACCACCCTGACCTACGGCGTGCAGTGCTTCAGCCGCTA
CCCCGACCACATGAAGCAGCACGACTTCTTCAAGTCCGCCATGCCCGAAGGCTACGTCCAGGAGCGCACC
ATCTTCTTCAAGGACGACGGCAACTACAAGACCCGCGCCGAGGTGAAGTTCGAGGGCGACACCCTGGTGA
ACCGCATCGAGCTGAAGGGCATCGACTTCAAGGAGGACGGCAACATCCTGGGGCACAAGCTGGAGTACAA
CTACAACAGCCACAACGTCTATATCATGGCCGACAAGCAGAAGAACGGCATCAAGGTGAACTTCAAGATC
CGCCACAACATCGAGGACGGCAGCGTGCAGCTCGCCGACCACTACCAGCAGAACACCCCCATCGGCGACG
GCCCCGTGCTGCTGCCCGACAACCACTACCTGAGCACCCAGTCCGCCCTGAGCAAAGACCCCAACGAGAA
GCGCGATCACATGGTCCTGCTGGAGTTCGTGACCGCCGCCGGGATCACTCTCGGCATGGACGAGCTGTAC
AAGGGCGGTGGAAGATCTGGGAATTCAAGGCCTCTCGAGCCTCTAGATTCTGCAGCCCTATAGCACCCAG
CTTTCTTGTACAAAGTGGGGGATCCAGACATGATAAGATACATTGATGAGTTTGGACAAACCACAACTAG
AATGCAGTGAAAAAAATGCTTTATTTGTGAAATTTGTGATGCTATTGCTTTATTTGTAACCATTATAAGC
TGCAATAAACAAGTTAACAACAACAATTGCATTCATTTTATGTTTCAGGTTCAGGGGGAGGTGTGGGAGG
TTTTTTCCAACTTTATTATACATAGTTGATAATTCACTGGCCGTCGTTTTACGGTACCATCGATGATGAT
CCAGACATGATAAGATACATTGATGAGTTTGGACAAACCACAACTAGAATGCAGTGAAAAAAATGCTTTA
TTTGTGAAATTTGTGATGCTATTGCTTTATTTGTAACCATTATAAGCTGCAATAAACAAGTTAACAACAA
CAATTGCATTCATTTTATGTTTCAGGTTCAGGGGGAGGTGTGGGAGGTTTTTTAAAGCAAGTAAAACCTC
TACAAATGTGGTATGGCTGATTATGATCCTCTAGATCAGATCGGCCGCGAATTAAAAAACCTCCCACACC
TCCCCCTGAACCTGAAACATAAAATGAATGCAATTGTTGTTGTTAACTTGTTTATTGCAGCTTATAATGG
TTACAAATAAAGCAATAGCATCACAAATTTCACAAATAAAGCATTTTTTTCACTGCATTCTAGTTGTGGT
TTGTCCAAACTCATCAATGTATCTTATCATGTCTGGATCTACGTAATACGACTCACTATAGTTCTAGAGG
CTCGAGAGGCCTTGAATTCTTACTTGTACAGCTCGTCCATGCCGAGAGTGATCCCGGCGGCGGTCACGAA
CTCCAGCAGGACCATGTGATCGCGCTTCTCGTTGGGGTCTTTGCTCAGGGCGGACTGGTAGCTCAGGTAG
TGGTTGTCGGGCAGCAGCACGGGGCCGTCGCCGATGGGGGTGTTCTGCTGGTAGTGGTCGGCGAGCTGCA
CGCCGCCGTCCTCGATGTTGTGGCGGATCTTGAAGTTGGCCTTGATGCCGTTCTTCTGCTTGTCGGCGGT
GATATAGACGTTGTGGCTGTTGTAGTTGTACTCCAGCTTGTGCCCCAGGATGTTGCCGTCCTCCTTGAAG
TCGATGCCCTTCAGCTCGATGCGGTTCACCAGGGTGTCGCCCTCGAACTTCACCTCGGCGCGGGTCTTGT
AGTTGCCGTCGTCCTTGAAGAAGATGGTGCGCTCCTGGACGTAGCCTTCGGGCATGGCGGACTTGAAGAA
GTCGTGCTGCTTCATGTGGTCGGGGTAGCGGGCGAAGCACTGCAGGCCGTAGCCCAGGGTGGTCACGAGG
GTGGGCCAGGGCACGGGCAGCTTGCCGGTGGTGCAGATCAGCTTCAGGGTCAGCTTGCCGTAGGTGGCAT
CGCCCTCGCCCTCGCCGGACACGCTGAACTTGTGGCCGTTTACGTCGCCGTCCAGCTCGACCAGGATGGG
CACCACCCCGGTGAACAGCTCCTCGCCCTTGCTCACCATGGTGGATCCCCCGCAAGTCTGACTGAGTGGA
AGTTTCAGTTCAATGGAAGGGAGAAAAGAGCCAGCCTTTATATATGTCATGTATTGCTGCTGTCTGCATG
CGATGAACCTAGAGCTTACTTTTTCTGTCAAGTAAGGCAAAAGCAGAGAACCTTTGTCTTGCATTGTGTT
TGATGTTGTGCTGTGACAGTCATTTCTTAGTTCATGCTGGTACTTTTGTTCCATAGCTTTACCCAAAGAG
TTATCCAGCATTCCCAGTTATTCCAAAAACTCAATGTCACAAATTTTCCAGTCCATTGCTTAGCAGCGTT
GACCCCGGAGACCCTGATGTGGTAATTTACAGTGCAATTCAGTTGCTGGTCCAAACACTTTGTAACAGTT
TAAAGAATTGTGGTTACTAGTAAATCCTTAATTTGGCATCATCTAGGTGTCATTCTTTGCCACTTTTGAA
TCACACAAATGAACCAAACAATGGTTAGCTAGCATCAAACATTTACCAAATAATCTCATCAGTGTCACCC
CAATGTTTAAGAAGCCACATTTTATGTCCCCAGATATATTAATATTATTTTATATATAATTTAAAATAGT
AATGTGGTGTTACTGTATTTGTCATATAACGCAATATATACAGTATGTCTTTATCTGTATCAATTTTGTG
GTCACACCATCAATAAACTCCAGTTTAATTATTTAAAATTGGGTAGTGATAACCATATAAAGGAACAGTG
GCTAGTTCCATGTTGTAGCTCCCAACCTGCTTTCAGGTGATCCATGCAGTGTCGTATAAAAAGGTAACAA
TTTTTAACCTTGGAAAGCAAGTACACTTAAGGTCCCCATAGACGCGACGATTCTTCTTGCCGAACGACCG
ATTTTAGGGAAGCCCGACCAATCCTTCGAAATTATCGTGCGGTTAGTGGTATTCGAACGATCGTACATCT
TACGATTTTTCGGCCGACATCTGTCGGGAAATTGATCGGCCAGGTCAAAAAATCTTTGTCGGCCCCAGTG
CAATCTCTCTATGTTTGCAGGGCCAAGCAGGCAGCTCCCCTTTGTTTTCCTGGTAAATTGGTCTTTTTAG
TTGATGGTAGATTCGTACGATCGTACGATCGTTCTGAGAAGATCGTGGTCTCACGATCAGGATCTGATCT
TTTAAAAATCTCAACATCTATGGCCAGCTTTACTTTCTGCTAGAATGTTTGTGTTTTATTGGCCAGACCA
GGGGTGACTTTGAGACAGTTGGTCAGCTTGGATATATTGCAATATATGGACAAATAATCCCAGACCCACT
GGTACAGTGTTCCCTATATTAAAGAATGGGGGGGTATGATAATTTCAATCTGGAAATACTAAAGGTGGGA
ATGTTACTAAAAAAATCACAAGTGATGTTAAAAATAGAGGTATACTCATTTGCTGGCGAATATTACATGA
CTAAGTTAAGCATCTGCTCTGGAGTTTTTAAATATTTTGTTGCAAAATTTTATTACATACACTAGGAATG
TTCACATATGCCATTTGGTCACAAAAGGACGCAAATATGGTCGCTAACATTCACATTGGTCATTGTCAAA
TGTTTAGGTGCTAATGAAGCATATCTCATTCCCAGTGCTTGAATTGGAGTAAAAAAAGTGGAGGGATGCT
CTGTGTGGTGCATCCCTCCCATAACCATATTTACATATGTGACCTATAGGGACCCCAAAATAAAAATTGT
GCTTATGACTTTTCTTGGCTACCAATTCAGCTACTGCAAATAAAGCACCTTTTCTGTGTATTGTGTCATA
ACATAGCACATCCCCATCATATTCTATATTACCCAAGATTATTTCATATAAAGCATTTTCTCACTATTCC
TTAATCTGCTGCTGTTTAATACCTTCATTTTTTCTTCTCTCCTTTTCTCTATAACCCTCTCTGATGCCTC
CACCTTCTTTATCTGTTTAACACTTCTCTATCTTTTCTTCTTCTCTCCCAGCAATTTTTTCTCTCCTTTA
ATCCCCTATATATTTAACTATATTATATTTTACCTCTGCATTGTATTTGCATGCAGAAGTGAAGAGGAGC
AAAAGACAGTTCCGGGATTCAAAAAACTTGCATCCACACTGAGGGGATGCTATTTCACAGAAATAAAAAA
GTGAGGGGATGGCATCCCTCCCCAATTCCAGCACTGCTAGTTGACAATTCTGCATTCTCTCCAGCTTATT
TATATCTTTCTTATGGACTCGAGGGGGGGCCCGGTACCAGCTTTTGTTCCCTTTAGTGAGGGTTAATTGC
GCGCCCCAAGCTTGGATCTCGACTCTAGTTCTAGAGCGGCCGCCACCTCTGCGAAGATACGGCCACGGGT
GCTCTTGATCCTGTGGCTGATTTTGGACTGTGCTGCTCGCAGCTGCTGATGAATCACATACTTCCTCCAT
TTTCTTCCACTGATTGACTGTTATAATTTCCCTAATTTCCAGGTCAAGGTGCTGTGCATTGTGGTAATAG
ATGTGACATGACGTCACTTCCAAAGGACCAATGAACATGTCTGACCAATTTCATATAATGTGAAAACGAT
TTTCATAGGCAGAATAAATAACATTTAAATTAAACTGGGCATCAGCGCAATTCAATTGGTTTGGTAATAG
CAAGGGAAAATAGAATGAAGTGATCTCCAAAAAATAAGTACTTTTTGACTGTAAATAAAATTGTAAGGAG
TAAAAAGTACTTTTTTTTCTAAAAAAATGTAATTAAGTAAAAGTAAAAGTATTGATTTTTAATTGTACTC
AAGTAAAGTAAAAATCCCCAAAAATAATACTTAAGTACAGTAATCAAGTAAAATTACTCAAGTACTTTAC
ACCTCTGGTTCTTGACCCCCTACCTTCAGCAAGCCCAGCAGATCCACTAGTTCTAGAGCGGCCGCCACCG
CGGTGGAGCTCCAGCTTTTGTTCCCTTTAGTGAGGGTTAATTGCGCGCTTGGCGTAATCATGGTCATAGC
TGTTTCCTGTGTGAAATTGTTATCCGCTCACAATTCCACACAACATACGAGCCGGAAGCATAAAGTGTAA
AGCCTGGGGTGCCTAATGAGTGAGCTAACTCACATTAATTGCGTTGCGCTCACTGCCCGCTTTCCAGTCG
GGAAACCTGTCGTGCCAGCTGCATTAATGAATCGGCCAACGCGCGGGGAGAGGCGGTTTGCGTATTGGGC
GCTCTTCCGCTTCCTCGCTCACTGACTCGCTGCGCTCGGTCGTTCGGCTGCGGCGAGCGGTATCAGCTCA
CTCAAAGGCGGTAATACGGTTATCCACAGAATCAGGGGATAACGCAGGAAAGAACATGTGAGCAAAAGGC
CAGCAAAAGGCCAGGAACCGTAAAAAGGCCGCGTTGCTGGCGTTTTTCCATAGGCTCCGCCCCCCTGACG
AGCATCACAAAAATCGACGCTCAAGTCAGAGGTGGCGAAACCCGACAGGACTATAAAGATACCAGGCGTT
TCCCCCTGGAAGCTCCCTCGTGCGCTCTCCTGTTCCGACCCTGCCGCTTACCGGATACCTGTCCGCCTTT
CTCCCTTCGGGAAGCGTGGCGCTTTCTCATAGCTCACGCTGTAGGTATCTCAGTTCGGTGTAGGTCGTTC
GCTCCAAGCTGGGCTGTGTGCACGAACCCCCCGTTCAGCCCGACCGCTGCGCCTTATCCGGTAACTATCG
TCTTGAGTCCAACCCGGTAAGACACGACTTATCGCCACTGGCAGCAGCCACTGGTAACAGGATTAGCAGA
GCGAGGTATGTAGGCGGTGCTACAGAGTTCTTGAAGTGGTGGCCTAACTACGGCTACACTAGAAGAACAG
TATTTGGTATCTGCGCTCTGCTGAAGCCAGTTACCTTCGGAAAAAGAGTTGGTAGCTCTTGATCCGGCAA
ACAAACCACCGCTGGTAGCGGTGGTTTTTTTGTTTGCAAGCAGCAGATTACGCGCAGAAAAAAAGGATCT
CAAGAAGATCCTTTGATCTTTTCTACGGGGTCTGACGCTCAGTGGAACGAAAACTCACGTTAAGGCATTT
TGGTCATGAGATTATCAAAAAGGATCTTCACCTAGATCCTTTTAAATTAAAAATGAAGTTTTAAATCAAT
CTAAAGTATATATGAGTAAACTTGGTCTGACAGTTACCAATGCTTAATCAGTGAGGCACCTATCTCAGCG
ATCTGTCTATTTCGTTCATCCATAGTTGCCTGACTCCCCGTCGTGTAGATAACTACGATACGGGAGGGCT
TACCATCTGGCCCCAGTGCTGCAATGATACCGCGAGACCCACGCTCACCGGCTCCAGATTTATCAGCAAT
AAACCAGCCAGCCGGAAGGGCCGAGCGCAGAAGTGGTCCTGCAACTTTATCCGCCTCCATCCAGTCTATT
AATTGTTGCCGGGAAGCTAGAGTAAGTAGTTCGCCAGTTAATAGTTTGCGCAACGTTGTTGCCATTGCTA
CAGGCATCGTGGTGTCACGCTCGTCGTTTGGTATGGCTTCATTCAGCTCCGGTTCCCAACGATCAAGGCG
AGTTACATGATCCCCCATGTTGTGCAAAAAAGCGGTTAGCTCCTTCGGTCCTCCGATCGTTGTCAGAAGT
AAGTTGGCCGCAGTGTTATCACTCATGGTTATGGCAGCACTGCATAATTCTCTTACTGTCATGCCATCCG
TAAGATGCTTTTCTGTGACTGGTGAGTACTCAACCAAGTCATTCTGAGAATAGTGTATGCGGCGACCGAG
TTGCTCTTGCCCGGCGTCAATACGGGATAATACCGCGCCACATAGCAGAACTTTAAAAGTGCTCATCATT
GGAAAACGTTCTTCGGGGCGAAAACTCTCAAGGATCTTACCGCTGTTGAGATCCAGTTCGATGTAACCCA
CTCGTGCACCCAACTGATCTTCAGCATCTTTTACTTTCACCAGCGTTTCTGGGTGAGCAAAAACAGGAAG
GCAAAATGCCGCAAAAAAGGGAATAAGGGCGACACGGAAATGTTGAATACTCATACTCTTCCTTTTTCAA
TATTATTGAAGCATTTATCAGGGTTATTGTCTCATGAGCGGATACATATTTGAATGTATTTAGAAAAATA
AACAAATAGGGGTTCCGCGCACATTTCCCCGAAAAGTG
Features (pLannotate 1.2.2; 41 found; start..end, strand, type, name):
      7..228     -  rep_origin     M13 ori (fragment) (sequence partly withheld): M13 bacteriophage origin of replication; arrow indicates direction of (+) strand synthesis
    228..515     +  CDS            tyr (fragment) (sequence partly withheld): TYRO_ORYLA - Also known as tyro. Experimental evidence at transcript level: Swiss-Prot protein existence level 2. This is a copper-containing oxidase that functions in the formation of pigments such as melanins and other polyphenolic compounds. From Oryzias latipes (Japanese rice fish) (Japanese killifish).
   1097..1117    +  protein_bind   attB4: mutant version of attB; core recombination site for the Gateway® BP reaction BP Clonase™
   4164..4187    -  misc_feature   CEN4 (fragment): S. cerevisiae CEN4 centromere
   4639..4679    +  intron         β-globin intron (fragment): intron from rabbit β-globin gene
   4751..4784    +  protein_bind   loxP: Cre-mediated recombination occurs in the 8-bp core sequence (GCATACAT). Cre recombinase
   4814..4832    -  misc_feature   MCS (fragment): pBluescript multiple cloning site
   4863..7903    +  CDS            lacZ (fragment): β-galactosidase; lacZ
   7906..7923    +  misc_feature   MCS (fragment): pBluescript multiple cloning site
   7929..8732    +  CDS            NeoR/KanR: aminoglycoside phosphotransferase from Tn5; aph(3')-II (or nptII); confers resistance to neomycin, kanamycin, and G418 (Geneticin®)
   8756..8830    +  CDS            small t antigen (fragment): SV40 (simian virus 40) small t antigen
   8832..8897    +  intron         small t intron: SV40 (simian virus 40) small t antigen intron
   8897..9034    +  CDS            large T antigen (fragment): large T antigen from SV40 (simian virus 40)
   9057..9191    +  polyA_signal   SV40 poly(A) signal: SV40 polyadenylation signal
   9188..9271    +  CDS            large T antigen (fragment): large T antigen from SV40 (simian virus 40)
   9294..9428    +  polyA_signal   SV40 poly(A) signal: SV40 polyadenylation signal
   9425..9508    +  CDS            large T antigen (fragment): large T antigen from SV40 (simian virus 40)
   9531..9665    +  polyA_signal   SV40 poly(A) signal: SV40 polyadenylation signal
   9698..9731    +  protein_bind   loxP: Cre-mediated recombination occurs in the 8-bp core sequence (GCATACAT). Cre recombinase
   9776..9796    +  protein_bind   attB1: mutant version of attB; core recombination site for the Gateway® BP reaction BP Clonase™
   9805..10521   +  CDS            EGFP: EGFP is a basic (constitutively fluorescent) green fluorescent protein published in 1996, derived from Aequorea victoria. It is reported to be a rapidly-maturing weak dimer with moderate acid sensitivity.
  10586..10606   -  protein_bind   attB2: mutant version of attB; core recombination site for the Gateway® BP reaction BP Clonase™
  10609..10743   -  polyA_signal   SV40 poly(A) signal: SV40 polyadenylation signal
  10830..10850   +  CDS            lacZα (fragment): LacZα fragment of β-galactosidase; lacZ fragment
  10866..11000   -  polyA_signal   SV40 poly(A) signal: SV40 polyadenylation signal
  11023..11106   -  CDS            large T antigen (fragment): large T antigen from SV40 (simian virus 40)
  11193..11327   +  polyA_signal   SV40 poly(A) signal: SV40 polyadenylation signal
  11332..11349   +  promoter       T7 promoter (fragment): promoter for bacteriophage T7 RNA polymerase
  11378..12097   -  CDS            Venus: yellow fluorescent protein (YFP) with fast and efficient maturation (Nagai et al., 2002) mammalian codon-optimized
  14316..14336   +  misc_feature   MCS (fragment): pBluescript multiple cloning site
  14348..14366   -  promoter       T3 promoter: promoter for bacteriophage T3 RNA polymerase
  14393..14415   -  misc_feature   MCS (fragment): pBluescript multiple cloning site
  14969..15009   -  misc_feature   MCS (fragment): pBluescript multiple cloning site
  15022..15040   -  promoter       T3 promoter: promoter for bacteriophage T3 RNA polymerase
  15083..15105   -  protein_bind   lac operator (fragment): The lac repressor binds to the lac operator to inhibit transcription in E. coli. This inhibition can be relieved by adding lactose or isopropyl-β-D-thiogalactopyranoside (IPTG). lac repressor encoded by lacI
  15109..15139   -  promoter       lac promoter: promoter for the E. coli lac operon
  15154..15175   -  protein_bind   CAP binding site: CAP binding activates transcription in the presence of cAMP. E. coli catabolite activator protein
  15188..15280   -  CDS            lacI (fragment): lac repressor; lacI; The lac repressor binds to the lac operator to inhibit transcription in E. coli. This inhibition can be relieved by adding lactose or isopropyl-β-D-thiogalactopyranoside (IPTG).
  15463..16051   -  rep_origin     ori: high-copy-number ColE1/pMB1/pBR322/pUC origin of replication
  16222..17082   -  CDS            AmpR: β-lactamase; bla; confers resistance to ampicillin, carbenicillin, and related antibiotics
  17083..17187   -  promoter       AmpR promoter: bla
