[The description below was written by a language model from this plasmid's Addgene catalogue record and pLannotate feature annotations shown in this document.]
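Description:
Hulk-ubi-lacZ-to-Green is a 17.2 kb Tol2 transposon transgenesis plasmid built by multisite Gateway recombination in the pDestTol2pA2 destination backbone, as shown by the attB4, attB1 and attB2 sites that separate its modules. It is maintained in E. coli through a high-copy ColE1/pUC-type origin and selected with ampicillin (AmpR under its own bla promoter). A fragment of the M13/f1 origin and pBluescript-derived lac, T3 and T7 sequences are also present. The automated annotation does not label the Tol2 arms. The hit to a medaka tyrosinase fragment probably reflects Tol2-flanking sequence, since Tol2 was originally found in that locus, but the record does not confirm this.

The payload is a Cre-dependent colour-switch reporter for lineage tracing. According to the catalogue entry a ubiquitous ("ubi") promoter drives the cassette. That promoter is not annotated, but it would occupy the unlabelled stretch between attB4 and the first loxP site, where a short β-globin intron fragment is detected. Between two loxP sites in the same orientation sit a lacZ coding sequence followed closely by NeoR/KanR (an arrangement resembling a β-geo-type cassette), and then three tandem SV40 poly(A) signals that act as a transcriptional stop. EGFP lies downstream of the second loxP site, followed by polyadenylation sequences. Cells therefore express β-galactosidase until Cre excises the floxed cassette, after which they and their descendants express GFP permanently.

A separate, oppositely oriented Venus cassette, described in the record as crystallin-driven, serves as a marker for identifying transgenic carriers. Its promoter is also not annotated. The associated publication concerns clonal analysis of gene function, which fits use of the construct as a Cre recombination reporter line.
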