Addgene plasmid #108641: Hulk-ubi-lacZ-to-Green
Purpose: ubiquitous promoter followed by a lacZ to GFP lineage tracing line. Cryst:venusGFP
Depositing lab: Nadia Mercader Huber. Depositing organization: Centro Nacional de Investigaciones Cardiovasculares (CNIC). Publication: 2C-Cas9: a versatile tool for clonal analysis of gene function. Di Donato V, De Santis F, Auer TO, Testa N, Sanchez-Iranzo H, Mercader N, Concordet JP, Del Bene F. Genome Res. 2016 Mar 8. 10.1101/gr.196170.115 PubMed 26957310.
Backbone
  Vector backbone: pDestTol2pA2
Growth in bacteria
  Bacterial resistance: Ampicillin, 100 μg/mL
  Growth temperature: 37°C
  Growth strain: DH5alpha
  Copy number: Unknown
Gene/Insert
  Gene/Insert name: ubi-lacZ-to-GFP
Terms and licenses: Academic/Nonprofit Terms; Industry Terms: Not Available to Industry
How to cite: Hulk-ubi-lacZ-to-Green was a gift from Nadia Mercader Huber (Addgene plasmid # 108641 ; http://n2t.net/addgene:108641 ; RRID:Addgene_108641)
